Addgene plasmid #42954: pCry2PHR-mCh-Rac1
Purpose: Expresses optogenetically controlled Rac1
Depositing lab: David Schaffer. Depositing organization: University of California, Berkeley. Publication: Optogenetic protein clustering and signaling activation in mammalian cells. Bugaj LJ, Choksi AT, Mesuda CK, Kane RS, Schaffer DV. Nat Methods. 2013 Feb 3. doi: 10.1038/nmeth.2360. PubMed 23377377.
Backbone
  Vector backbone: pmCherry-N1
  Backbone manufacturer: Clontech
  Backbone size w/o insert (bp): 3958
  Total vector size (bp): 6790
  Vector type: Mammalian Expression
  Selectable markers: Neomycin (select with G418)
Growth in bacteria
  Bacterial resistance: Kanamycin, 50 μg/mL
  Growth temperature: 37°C
  Growth strain: Top10
  Copy number: High Copy
Gene/Insert
  Gene/Insert name: Cry2PHR-mCherry-Rac1
  Species: H. sapiens (human), A. thaliana (mustard weed)
  Insert size (bp): 2832
  Entrez Gene: RAC1 (a.k.a. MIG5, MRD48, Rac-1, TC-25, p21-Rac1)
  Promoter: CMV
  Cloning method: Ligation Independent Cloning
  Sequencing primers: 5′ CMV fwd primer
Terms and licenses: Academic/Nonprofit Terms; Industry Terms: Not Available to Industry
How to cite: pCry2PHR-mCh-Rac1 was a gift from David Schaffer (Addgene plasmid # 42954 ; http://n2t.net/addgene:42954 ; RRID:Addgene_42954)
