[The description below was written by a language model from this plasmid's Addgene catalogue record and pLannotate feature annotations shown in this document.]
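Description:
pCry2PHR-mCh-Rac1 is a 6.8 kb mammalian expression plasmid built on the Clontech pmCherry-N1 backbone and designed to place the small GTPase Rac1 under optogenetic control. It is propagated in E. coli as a high-copy plasmid through its ColE1/pUC-type origin and also carries an f1 phage origin. A single NeoR/KanR (Tn5 aminoglycoside phosphotransferase) gene serves both hosts: a bacterial bla-type promoter drives it for kanamycin selection in bacteria, while the adjacent SV40 enhancer/early promoter drives it in mammalian cells for G418 selection, with an HSV TK polyadenylation signal downstream. The short ble, bGH poly(A) and SV40 large T antigen hits in the feature table are fragments, most likely residual backbone sequence rather than functional elements.

The payload is a roughly 2.8 kb tripartite fusion expressed from the human CMV immediate early enhancer and promoter and terminated by the SV40 poly(A) signal. From N- to C-terminus it comprises the photolyase homology region of Arabidopsis thaliana cryptochrome 2 (Cry2PHR), the monomeric red fluorescent protein mCherry, and human Rac1. Remnants of the multiple cloning site flank the Cry2PHR segment. Cry2PHR is a blue-light-responsive module, and the associated publication concerns light-induced protein clustering and signalling activation in mammalian cells. The fusion therefore appears intended to make Rac1 behaviour controllable by illumination, with mCherry allowing the protein's distribution to be followed by fluorescence microscopy. The record does not state whether Rac1 carries any activating or other mutations.
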