Features (pLannotate 1.2.2; 17 found; start..end, strand, type, name):
     61..364     +  enhancer       CMV enhancer: human cytomegalovirus immediate early enhancer
    365..568     +  promoter       CMV promoter: human cytomegalovirus (CMV) immediate early promoter
    591..618     +  misc_feature   MCS (fragment): multiple cloning site
    625..2118    +  CDS            CRY2PHR: N-terminal photolyase homology region of Arabidopsis thaliana cryptochrome 2 binds to CIB1 upon exposure to blue light (Kennedy et al., 2010)
   2119..2135    +  misc_feature   MCS (fragment): multiple cloning site
   2143..2847    +  CDS            mCherry: mCherry is a basic (constitutively fluorescent) red fluorescent protein published in 2004, derived from Discosoma sp.. It is reported to be a very rapidly-maturing monomer with low acid sensitivity.
   2881..3456    +  CDS            Rac1 (sequence partly withheld): human Rac family small GTPase 1
   3472..3555    +  CDS            large T antigen (fragment): large T antigen from SV40 (simian virus 40)
   3578..3699    +  polyA_signal   SV40 poly(A) signal: SV40 polyadenylation signal
   3733..4161    -  rep_origin     f1 ori (sequence partly withheld): f1 bacteriophage origin of replication; arrow indicates direction of (+) strand synthesis
   4188..4292    +  promoter       AmpR promoter: bla
   4294..4651    +  promoter       SV40 promoter: SV40 enhancer and early promoter
   4686..5480    +  CDS            NeoR/KanR: aminoglycoside phosphotransferase from Tn5; aph(3')-II (or nptII); confers resistance to neomycin, kanamycin, and G418 (Geneticin®)
   5501..5653    +  CDS            ble (fragment): BLE_KLEPN - Experimental evidence at protein level: Swiss-Prot protein existence level 1. Binding protein with a strong affinity to the bleomycin family of antibiotics. Binds to CL990; an antimitotic-antibiotic compound. From Klebsiella pneumoniae.
   5712..5759    +  polyA_signal   HSV TK poly(A) signal: herpes simplex virus thymidine kinase polyadenylation signal (Cole and Stacy, 1985)
   5850..5866    -  polyA_signal   bGH poly(A) signal (fragment): bovine growth hormone polyadenylation signal
   6088..6676    +  rep_origin     ori: high-copy-number ColE1/pMB1/pBR322/pUC origin of replication
>Addgene plasmid #42954 | pCry2PHR-mCh-Rac1 | depositor full sequence | sequence record 58225 | pCry2PHR-mCh-Rac1 sequence 6790 bps
TAGTTATTAATAGTAATCAATTACGGGGTCATTAGTTCATAGCCCATATATGGAGTTCCGCGTTACATAA
CTTACGGTAAATGGCCCGCCTGGCTGACCGCCCAACGACCCCCGCCCATTGACGTCAATAATGACGTATG
TTCCCATAGTAACGCCAATAGGGACTTTCCATTGACGTCAATGGGTGGAGTATTTACGGTAAACTGCCCA
CTTGGCAGTACATCAAGTGTATCATATGCCAAGTACGCCCCCTATTGACGTCAATGACGGTAAATGGCCC
GCCTGGCATTATGCCCAGTACATGACCTTATGGGACTTTCCTACTTGGCAGTACATCTACGTATTAGTCA
TCGCTATTACCATGGTGATGCGGTTTTGGCAGTACATCAATGGGCGTGGATAGCGGTTTGACTCACGGGG
ATTTCCAAGTCTCCACCCCATTGACGTCAATGGGAGTTTGTTTTGGCACCAAAATCAACGGGACTTTCCA
AAATGTCGTAACAACTCCGCCCCATTGACGCAAATGGGCGGTAGGCGTGTACGGTGGGAGGTCTATATAA
GCAGAGCTGGTTTAGTGAACCGTCAGATCCGCTAGCGCTACCGGACTCAGATCTCGAGGCCACCATGAAG
ATGGACAAAAAGACTATAGTTTGGTTTAGAAGAGACCTAAGGATTGAGGATAATCCTGCATTAGCAGCAG
CTGCTCACGAAGGATCTGTTTTTCCTGTCTTCATTTGGTGTCCTGAAGAAGAAGGACAGTTTTATCCTGG
AAGAGCTTCAAGATGGTGGATGAAACAATCACTTGCTCACTTATCTCAATCCTTGAAGGCTCTTGGATCT
GACCTCACTTTAATCAAAACCCACAACACGATTTCAGCGATCTTGGATTGTATCCGCGTTACCGGTGCTA
CAAAAGTCGTCTTTAACCACCTCTATGATCCTGTTTCGTTAGTTCGGGACCATACCGTAAAGGAGAAGCT
GGTGGAACGTGGGATCTCTGTGCAAAGCTACAATGGAGATCTATTGTATGAACCGTGGGAGATATACTGC
GAAAAGGGCAAACCTTTTACGAGTTTCAATTCTTACTGGAAGAAATGCTTAGATATGTCGATTGAATCCG
TTATGCTTCCTCCTCCTTGGCGGTTGATGCCAATAACTGCAGCGGCTGAAGCGATTTGGGCGTGTTCGAT
TGAAGAACTAGGGCTGGAGAATGAGGCCGAGAAACCGAGCAATGCGTTGTTAACTAGAGCTTGGTCTCCA
GGATGGAGCAATGCTGATAAGTTACTAAATGAGTTCATCGAGAAGCAGTTGATAGATTATGCAAAGAACA
GCAAGAAAGTTGTTGGGAATTCTACTTCACTACTTTCTCCGTATCTCCATTTCGGGGAAATAAGCGTCAG
ACACGTTTTCCAGTGTGCCCGGATGAAACAAATTATATGGGCAAGAGATAAGAACAGTGAAGGAGAAGAA
AGTGCAGATCTTTTTCTTAGGGGAATCGGTTTAAGAGAGTATTCTCGGTATATATGTTTCAACTTCCCGT
TTACTCACGAGCAATCGTTGTTGAGTCATCTTCGGTTTTTCCCTTGGGATGCTGATGTTGATAAGTTCAA
GGCCTGGAGACAAGGCAGGACCGGTTATCCGTTGGTGGATGCCGGAATGAGAGAGCTTTGGGCTACCGGA
TGGATGCATAACAGAATAAGAGTGATTGTTTCAAGCTTTGCTGTGAAGTTTCTTCTCCTTCCATGGAAAT
GGGGAATGAAGTATTTCTGGGATACACTTTTGGATGCTGATTTGGAATGTGACATCCTTGGCTGGCAGTA
TATCTCTGGGAGTATCCCCGATGGCCACGAGCTTGATCGCTTGGACAATCCCGCGTTACAAGGCGCCAAA
TATGACCCAGAAGGTGAGTACATAAGGCAATGGCTTCCCGAGCTTGCGAGATTGCCAACTGAATGGATCC
ATCATCCATGGGACGCTCCTTTAACCGTACTCAAAGCTTCTGGTGTGGAACTCGGAACAAACTATGCGAA
ACCCATTGTAGACATCGACACAGCTCGTGAGCTACTAGCTAAAGCTATTTCAAGAACCCGTGAAGCACAG
ATCATGATCGGAGCAGCAGCCCGGGATCCACCGGTCGCCACCATGGTGAGCAAGGGCGAGGAGGATAACA
TGGCCATCATCAAGGAGTTCATGCGCTTCAAGGTGCACATGGAGGGCTCCGTGAACGGCCACGAGTTCGA
GATCGAGGGCGAGGGCGAGGGCCGCCCCTACGAGGGCACCCAGACCGCCAAGCTGAAGGTGACCAAGGGT
GGCCCCCTGCCCTTCGCCTGGGACATCCTGTCCCCTCAGTTCATGTACGGCTCCAAGGCCTACGTGAAGC
ACCCCGCCGACATCCCCGACTACTTGAAGCTGTCCTTCCCCGAGGGCTTCAAGTGGGAGCGCGTGATGAA
CTTCGAGGACGGCGGCGTGGTGACCGTGACCCAGGACTCCTCCCTGCAGGACGGCGAGTTCATCTACAAG
GTGAAGCTGCGCGGCACCAACTTCCCCTCCGACGGCCCCGTAATGCAGAAGAAGACCATGGGCTGGGAGG
CCTCCTCCGAGCGGATGTACCCCGAGGACGGCGCCCTGAAGGGCGAGATCAAGCAGAGGCTGAAGCTGAA
GGACGGCGGCCACTACGACGCTGAGGTCAAGACCACCTACAAGGCCAAGAAGCCCGTGCAGCTGCCCGGC
GCCTACAACGTCAACATCAAGTTGGACATCACCTCCCACAACGAGGACTACACCATCGTGGAACAGTACG
AACGCGCCGAGGGCCGCCACTCCACCGGCGGCATGGACGAGCTGTACGAGGGTGGAGGAGGTAGTGGAGG
AGGAGGATCA
[528 nt withheld, positions 2881-3408]
TGCCCGCCTCCCGTGAAGAAGAGGAAGAGAAAATGCCTGCTGTTGTAAGCGGCCGCGACTCTAGATCATA
ATCAGCCATACCACATTTGTAGAGGTTTTACTTGCTTTAAAAAACCTCCCACACCTCCCCCTGAACCTGA
AACATAAAATGAATGCAATTGTTGTTGTTAACTTGTTTATTGCAGCTTATAATGGTTACAAATAAAGCAA
TAGCATCACAAATTTCACAAATAAAGCATTTTTTTCACTGCATTCTAGTTGTGGTTTGTCCAAACTCATC
AATGTATCTTAAGGCGTAAATTGTAAGCGTTAATATTTTGTTAAAATTCGCGTTAAATTTTTGTTAAATC
AGCTCATTTTTTAACCAATAGGCCGAAATCGGCAAAATCCCTTATAAATCAAAAGAATAGACCGAGATAG
GGT
[37 nt withheld, positions 3832-3868]
AAAGAACGTGGACTCCAACGTCAAAGG
[49 nt withheld, positions 3896-3944]
T
[91 nt withheld, positions 3946-4036]
G
[124 nt withheld, positions 4038-4161]
CAGGTGGCACTTTTCGGGGAAATGTGCGCGGAACCCCTATTTGTTTATTTTTCTAAATACATTCAAATAT
GTATCCGCTCATGAGACAATAACCCTGATAAATGCTTCAATAATATTGAAAAAGGAAGAGTCCTGAGGCG
GAAAGAACCAGCTGTGGAATGTGTGTCAGTTAGGGTGTGGAAAGTCCCCAGGCTCCCCAGCAGGCAGAAG
TATGCAAAGCATGCATCTCAATTAGTCAGCAACCAGGTGTGGAAAGTCCCCAGGCTCCCCAGCAGGCAGA
AGTATGCAAAGCATGCATCTCAATTAGTCAGCAACCATAGTCCCGCCCCTAACTCCGCCCATCCCGCCCC
TAACTCCGCCCAGTTCCGCCCATTCTCCGCCCCATGGCTGACTAATTTTTTTTATTTATGCAGAGGCCGA
GGCCGCCTCGGCCTCTGAGCTATTCCAGAAGTAGTGAGGAGGCTTTTTTGGAGGCCTAGGCTTTTGCAAA
GATCGATCAAGAGACAGGATGAGGATCGTTTCGCATGATTGAACAAGATGGATTGCACGCAGGTTCTCCG
GCCGCTTGGGTGGAGAGGCTATTCGGCTATGACTGGGCACAACAGACAATCGGCTGCTCTGATGCCGCCG
TGTTCCGGCTGTCAGCGCAGGGGCGCCCGGTTCTTTTTGTCAAGACCGACCTGTCCGGTGCCCTGAATGA
ACTGCAAGACGAGGCAGCGCGGCTATCGTGGCTGGCCACGACGGGCGTTCCTTGCGCAGCTGTGCTCGAC
GTTGTCACTGAAGCGGGAAGGGACTGGCTGCTATTGGGCGAAGTGCCGGGGCAGGATCTCCTGTCATCTC
ACCTTGCTCCTGCCGAGAAAGTATCCATCATGGCTGATGCAATGCGGCGGCTGCATACGCTTGATCCGGC
TACCTGCCCATTCGACCACCAAGCGAAACATCGCATCGAGCGAGCACGTACTCGGATGGAAGCCGGTCTT
GTCGATCAGGATGATCTGGACGAAGAGCATCAGGGGCTCGCGCCAGCCGAACTGTTCGCCAGGCTCAAGG
CGAGCATGCCCGACGGCGAGGATCTCGTCGTGACCCATGGCGATGCCTGCTTGCCGAATATCATGGTGGA
AAATGGCCGCTTTTCTGGATTCATCGACTGTGGCCGGCTGGGTGTGGCGGACCGCTATCAGGACATAGCG
TTGGCTACCCGTGATATTGCTGAAGAGCTTGGCGGCGAATGGGCTGACCGCTTCCTCGTGCTTTACGGTA
TCGCCGCTCCCGATTCGCAGCGCATCGCCTTCTATCGCCTTCTTGACGAGTTCTTCTGAGCGGGACTCTG
GGGTTCGAAATGACCGACCAAGCGACGCCCAACCTGCCATCACGAGATTTCGATTCCACCGCCGCCTTCT
ATGAAAGGTTGGGCTTCGGAATCGTTTTCCGGGACGCCGGCTGGATGATCCTCCAGCGCGGGGATCTCAT
GCTGGAGTTCTTCGCCCACCCTAGGGGGAGGCTAACTGAAACACGGAAGGAGACAATACCGGAAGGAACC
CGCGCTATGACGGCAATAAAAAGACAGAATAAAACGCACGGTGTTGGGTCGTTTGTTCATAAACGCGGGG
TTCGGTCCCAGGGCTGGCACTCTGTCGATACCCCACCGAGACCCCATTGGGGCCAATACGCCCGCGTTTC
TTCCTTTTCCCCACCCCACCCCCCAAGTTCGGGTGAAGGCCCAGGGCTCGCAGCCAACGTCGGGGCGGCA
GGCCCTGCCATAGCCTCAGGTTACTCATATATACTTTAGATTGATTTAAAACTTCATTTTTAATTTAAAA
GGATCTAGGTGAAGATCCTTTTTGATAATCTCATGACCAAAATCCCTTAACGTGAGTTTTCGTTCCACTG
AGCGTCAGACCCCGTAGAAAAGATCAAAGGATCTTCTTGAGATCCTTTTTTTCTGCGCGTAATCTGCTGC
TTGCAAACAAAAAAACCACCGCTACCAGCGGTGGTTTGTTTGCCGGATCAAGAGCTACCAACTCTTTTTC
CGAAGGTAACTGGCTTCAGCAGAGCGCAGATACCAAATACTGTCCTTCTAGTGTAGCCGTAGTTAGGCCA
CCACTTCAAGAACTCTGTAGCACCGCCTACATACCTCGCTCTGCTAATCCTGTTACCAGTGGCTGCTGCC
AGTGGCGATAAGTCGTGTCTTACCGGGTTGGACTCAAGACGATAGTTACCGGATAAGGCGCAGCGGTCGG
GCTGAACGGGGGGTTCGTGCACACAGCCCAGCTTGGAGCGAACGACCTACACCGAACTGAGATACCTACA
GCGTGAGCTATGAGAAAGCGCCACGCTTCCCGAAGGGAGAAAGGCGGACAGGTATCCGGTAAGCGGCAGG
GTCGGAACAGGAGAGCGCACGAGGGAGCTTCCAGGGGGAAACGCCTGGTATCTTTATAGTCCTGTCGGGT
TTCGCCACCTCTGACTTGAGCGTCGATTTTTGTGATGCTCGTCAGGGGGGCGGAGCCTATGGAAAAACGC
CAGCAACGCGGCCTTTTTACGGTTCCTGGCCTTTTGCTGGCCTTTTGCTCACATGTTCTTTCCTGCGTTA
TCCCCTGATTCTGTGGATAACCGTATTACCGCCATGCAT
