>Addgene plasmid #42954 | pCry2PHR-mCh-Rac1 | addgene partial sequence | sequence record 62373 | mCherry-R 5'-TTGGTCACCTTCAGCTTGG-3'
ACTCGTGGCCGTTCACGGAGCCCTCCATGTGCACCTTGAAGCGCATGAACTCCTTGATGATGGCCATGTT
ATCCTCCTCGCCCTTGCTCACCATGGTGGCGACCGGTGGATCCCGGGCTGCTGCTCCGATCATGATCTGT
GCTTCACGGGTTCTTGAAATAGCTTTAGCTAGTAGCTCACGAGCTGTGTCGATGTCTACAATGGGTTTCG
CATAGTTTGTTCCGAGTTCCACACCAGAAGCTTTGAGTACGGTTAAAGGAGCGTCCCATGGATGATGGAT
CCATTCAGTTGGCAATCTCGCAAGCTCGGGAAGCCATTGCCTTATGTACTCACCTTCTGGGTCATATTTG
GCGCCTTGTAACGCGGGATTGTCCAAGCGATCAAGCTCGTGGCCATCGGGGATACTCCCAGAGATATACT
GCCAGCCAAGGATGTCACATTCCAAATCAGCATCCAAAAGTGTATCCCAGAAATACTTCATTCCCCATTT
CCATGGAAGGAGAAGAAACTTCACAGCAAAGCTTGAAACAATCACTCTTATTCTGTTATGCATCCATCCG
GTAGCCCAAAGCTCTCTCATTCCGGCATCCACCAACGGATAACCGGTCCTGCCTTGTCTCCAGGCCTTGA
ACTTATCAACATCAGCATCCCAAGGGAAAAACCGAAGATGACTCAACAACGATTGCTCGTGAGTAAACGG
GAAGTTGAAACATATATACCGAGAATACTCTCTTAAACCGATTCCCCTAAGAAAAAGATCTGCACTT
